Addgene plasmid #23224: GFP-RhoA
Depositing lab: Channing Der. Depositing organization: University of North Carolina at Chapel Hill. Publication: Rho Family GTPase modification and dependence on CAAX motif-signaled posttranslational modification. Roberts PJ, Mitin N, Keller PJ, Chenette EJ, Madigan JP, Currin RO, Cox AD, Wilson O, Kirschmeier P, Der CJ. J Biol Chem. 2008 Sep 12. 283(37):25150-63. 10.1074/jbc.M800882200 PubMed 18614539.
Backbone
  Vector backbone: pEGFP-C3
  Backbone size w/o insert (bp): 4700
  Vector type: Mammalian Expression
  Selectable markers: Neomycin (select with G418)
Growth in bacteria
  Bacterial resistance: Kanamycin, 50 μg/mL
  Growth temperature: 37°C
  Growth strain: DH5alpha
  Copy number: Unknown
Gene/Insert
  Gene/Insert name: RhoA
  Species: H. sapiens (human)
  Insert size (bp): 600
  Entrez Gene: RHOA (a.k.a. ARH12, ARHA, EDFAOB, RHO12, RHOH12)
  Tag / fusion protein: EGFP (N terminal on backbone)
  Cloning method: Restriction Enzyme
  Sequencing primers: 5′ EGFP-C
Terms and licenses: Academic/Nonprofit Terms; Industry Terms: Not Available to Industry
How to cite: GFP-RhoA was a gift from Channing Der (Addgene plasmid # 23224 ; http://n2t.net/addgene:23224 ; RRID:Addgene_23224)
