[The description below was written by a language model from this plasmid's Addgene catalogue record.]
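Description:
GFP-RhoA is a mammalian expression plasmid built on the pEGFP-C3 backbone (about 4.7 kb without insert) that carries the human RHOA coding sequence, an insert of roughly 600 bp introduced by restriction enzyme cloning. The backbone supplies EGFP upstream of the cloning site, so RhoA is expressed as a fusion with EGFP at its N terminus. This orientation leaves the C terminus of the GTPase free. That matters for Rho family proteins because their C-terminal CAAX motif directs prenylation and the subsequent processing steps that govern membrane association and subcellular localization. The record does not state the promoter or list individual features. Vectors of the pEGFP-C series conventionally drive the fusion from the CMV immediate-early promoter with an SV40 polyadenylation signal, but this is a general property of the backbone family and is not documented in the entry.

The plasmid is propagated in E. coli under kanamycin selection. In mammalian cells, the neomycin resistance marker allows G418 selection of stable transfectants. In this vector family, a single resistance cassette typically provides both the bacterial and the mammalian selection. Copy number is recorded as unknown.

The associated publication concerns the modification of Rho family GTPases and their dependence on CAAX-signaled posttranslational processing. This is consistent with using the construct to visualize RhoA localization by fluorescence microscopy in transfected cells and to examine how lipid modification or its inhibition affects distribution. No mutations in the insert are noted in the record, though it does not explicitly state that the sequence is wild type.
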