>Addgene plasmid #23224 | GFP-RhoA | addgene partial sequence | sequence record 29084 | 23224 with EGFP-C
CTCGGCTGGACGAGCTGTACAAGTACTCAGATCTCGAGCTCAAGCTTCGAATTCTG
[543 nt withheld, positions 57-599]
AGACGTGGGAAGAAAAAATCTGGTTGC
